Addgene plasmid #72777: pAWSV-24
Purpose: pBT264-[miR-29b]
Depositing lab: Timothy Lu. Depositing organization: Massachusetts Institute of Technology. Publication: Massively parallel high-order combinatorial genetics in human cells. Wong AS, Choi GC, Cheng AA, Purcell O, Lu TK. Nat Biotechnol. 2015 Sep;33(9):952-61. doi: 10.1038/nbt.3326. Epub 2015 Aug 17. PubMed 26280411.
Backbone
  Vector backbone: pBT264
Growth in bacteria
  Bacterial resistance: Ampicillin, 100 μg/mL
  Growth temperature: 37°C
  Growth strain: DH5alpha
  Copy number: Unknown
Gene/Insert
  Gene/Insert name: [miR-29b]
Terms and licenses: Academic/Nonprofit Terms; Industry Terms: Not Available to Industry
How to cite: pAWSV-24 was a gift from Timothy Lu (Addgene plasmid # 72777 ; http://n2t.net/addgene:72777 ; RRID:Addgene_72777)
