[The description below was written by a language model from this plasmid's Addgene catalogue record and the feature table of its GenBank file.]
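Description:
pAWSV-24 is a 4,432 bp circular bacterial plasmid in which a miR-29b insert has been placed in the pBT264 backbone. Its annotated features give it the layout of a pBluescript-style cloning vector. These include a high-copy ColE1/pUC-type origin for replication in E. coli, an f1 phage origin that allows single-stranded DNA production, and a beta-lactamase gene with its own promoter for ampicillin selection. The cloning region lies between opposing T7 and T3 phage promoters. It is flanked by M13 forward and reverse primer sites and by the lac promoter, lac operator and CAP binding site left over from the lacZ alpha region.

About 1.6 kb separates the T7 and T3 promoters, and the only annotated element there is an SV40 polyadenylation signal. The miR-29b insert is not annotated as a feature, so the record does not show its exact position, length or species of origin, or whether it is a precursor hairpin with flanking sequence. No mammalian promoter, reporter or viral element is annotated either, and the record does not state what would drive microRNA expression in eukaryotic cells. This is consistent with a storage or intermediate cloning vector rather than a finished expression or delivery construct, although the record does not say so explicitly.

The plasmid was deposited with a study on massively parallel, high-order combinatorial genetics in human cells. The bracketed insert name suggests that it holds a single microRNA unit intended for assembly into multi-element combinations, but the catalogue purpose field gives only the backbone and insert names.
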