LOCUS       Exported 4432 bp ds-DNA circular SYN 13-MAY-2021
DEFINITION  pBT264-[miR-29b].
ACCESSION   .
VERSION     .
KEYWORDS    pAWSV-24
SOURCE      synthetic DNA construct
  ORGANISM  synthetic DNA construct
REFERENCE   1 (bases 1 to 4432)
  AUTHORS   Wong AS, Choi GC, Cheng AA, Purcell O, Lu TK
  TITLE     Massively parallel high-order combinatorial genetics in human cells.
  JOURNAL   Nat Biotechnol. 2015 Sep;33(9):952-61. doi: 10.1038/nbt.3326. Epub
            2015 Aug 17.
  PUBMED    26280411
REFERENCE   2 (bases 1 to 4432)
  AUTHORS   .
  TITLE     Direct Submission
  JOURNAL   Exported May 13, 2021 from SnapGene Server 1.1.58
            http://www.snapgene.com
FEATURES             Location/Qualifiers
     source          1..4432
                     /organism="synthetic DNA construct"
                     /mol_type="other DNA"
     rep_origin      complement(6..461)
                     /direction=LEFT
                     /label=f1 ori
                     /note="f1 bacteriophage origin of replication; arrow
                     indicates direction of (+) strand synthesis"
     primer_bind     complement(143..164)
                     /label=F1ori-F
                     /note="F1 origin, forward primer"
     primer_bind     355..374
                     /label=F1ori-R
                     /note="F1 origin, reverse primer"
     primer_bind     588..610
                     /label=M13/pUC Forward
                     /note="In lacZ gene"
     primer_bind     602..619
                     /label=M13 Forward
                     /note="In lacZ gene. Also called M13-F20 or M13 (-21)
                     Forward"
     primer_bind     603..619
                     /label=M13 fwd
                     /note="common sequencing primer, one of multiple similar
                     variants"
     primer_bind     626..645
                     /label=T7
                     /note="T7 promoter, forward primer"
     promoter        626..644
                     /label=T7 promoter
                     /note="promoter for bacteriophage T7 RNA polymerase"
     polyA_signal    1175..1256
                     /label=SV40 poly(A) signal
                     /note="SV40 polyadenylation signal"
     primer_bind     1200..1219
                     /label=SV40pA-R
                     /note="SV40 polyA, reverse primer"
     promoter        complement(2247..2265)
                     /label=T3 promoter
                     /note="promoter for bacteriophage T3 RNA polymerase"
     primer_bind     complement(2286..2302)
                     /label=M13 rev
                     /note="common sequencing primer, one of multiple similar
                     variants"
     primer_bind     complement(2286..2302)
                     /label=M13 Reverse
                     /note="In lacZ gene. Also called M13-rev"
     primer_bind     complement(2299..2321)
                     /label=M13/pUC Reverse
                     /note="In lacZ gene"
     protein_bind    2310..2326
                     /label=lac operator
                     /bound_moiety="lac repressor encoded by lacI"
                     /note="The lac repressor binds to the lac operator to
                     inhibit transcription in E. coli. This inhibition can be
                     relieved by adding lactose or
                     isopropyl-beta-D-thiogalactopyranoside (IPTG)."
     promoter        complement(2334..2364)
                     /label=lac promoter
                     /note="promoter for the E. coli lac operon"
     protein_bind    2379..2400
                     /label=CAP binding site
                     /bound_moiety="E. coli catabolite activator protein"
                     /note="CAP binding activates transcription in the presence
                     of cAMP."
     primer_bind     complement(2517..2534)
                     /label=L4440
                     /note="L4440 vector, forward primer"
     rep_origin      complement(2688..3276)
                     /direction=LEFT
                     /label=ori
                     /note="high-copy-number ColE1/pMB1/pBR322/pUC origin of
                     replication"
     primer_bind     complement(2768..2787)
                     /label=pBR322ori-F
                     /note="pBR322 origin, forward primer"
     CDS             complement(3447..4307)
                     /codon_start=1
                     /gene="bla"
                     /product="beta-lactamase"
                     /label=AmpR
                     /note="confers resistance to ampicillin, carbenicillin, and
                     related antibiotics"
                     /translation="MSIQHFRVALIPFFAAFCLPVFAHPETLVKVKDAEDQLGARVGYI
                     ELDLNSGKILESFRPEERFPMMSTFKVLLCGAVLSRIDAGQEQLGRRIHYSQNDLVEYS
                     PVTEKHLTDGMTVRELCSAAITMSDNTAANLLLTTIGGPKELTAFLHNMGDHVTRLDRW
                     EPELNEAIPNDERDTTMPVAMATTLRKLLTGELLTLASRQQLIDWMEADKVAGPLLRSA
                     LPAGWFIADKSGAGERGSRGIIAALGPDGKPSRIVVIYTTGSQATMDERNRQIAEIGAS
                     LIKHW"
     primer_bind     4070..4089
                     /label=Amp-R
                     /note="Ampicillin resistance gene, reverse primer"
     promoter        complement(4308..4412)
                     /gene="bla"
                     /label=AmpR promoter
ORIGIN
        1 cacctaaatt gtaagcgtta atattttgtt aaaattcgcg ttaaattttt gttaaatcag
       61 ctcatttttt aaccaatagg ccgaaatcgg caaaatccct tataaatcaa aagaatagac
      121 cgagataggg ttgagtgttg ttccagtttg gaacaagagt ccactattaa agaacgtgga
      181 ctccaacgtc aaaggnnnnn nnnnnnnnnn nnnnnnnnnn nnnnnnnnnn nnnnnnnnnn
      241 nnnntnnnnn nnnnnnnnnn nnnnnnnnnn nnnnnnnnnn nnnnnnnnnn nnnnnnnnnn
      301 nnnnnnnnnn nnnnnnnnnn nnnnnnnnnn nnnnnngnnn nnnnnnnnnn nnnnnnnnnn
      361 nnnnnnnnnn nnnnnnnnnn nnnnnnnnnn nnnnnnnnnn nnnnnnnnnn nnnnnnnnnn
      421 nnnnnnnnnn nnnnnnnnnn nnnnnnnnnn nnnnnnnnnn ncccattcgc cattcaggct
      481 gcgcaactgt tgggaagggc gatcggtgcg ggcctcttcg ctattacgcc agctggcgaa
      541 agggggatgt gctgcaaggc gattaagttg ggtaacgcca gggttttccc agtcacgacg
      601 ttgtaaaacg acggccagtg aattgtaata cgactcacta tagggcgaat tgggtacagg
      661 cgcgcctcag cctaaagctt tttccccgta tccccccagg tgtctgcagg ctcaaagagc
      721 agcgagaagc gttcagagga aagcgatccc gtgccacctt ccccgtgccc gggctgtccc
      781 cgcacgctgc cggctcgggg atgcgggggg agcgccggac cggagcggag ccccgggcgg
      841 ctcgctgctg ccccctagcg ggggagggac gtaattacat ccctgggggc tttggggggg
      901 ggctgtcccc gtgcactcag cctaaagctt tttccccgta tccccccagg tgtctgcagg
      961 ctcaaagagc agcgagaagc gttcagagga aagcgatccc gtgccacctt ccccgtgccc
     1021 gggctgtccc cgcacgctgc cggctcgggg atgcgggggg agcgccggac cggagcggag
     1081 ccccgggcgg ctcgctgctg ccccctagcg ggggagggac gtaattacat ccctgggggc
     1141 tttggggggg ggctgtcccc actagtgatt cgaggcagtg aaaaaaatgc tttatttgtg
     1201 aaatttgtga tgctattgct ttatttgtaa ccattataag ctgcaataaa caagttaaca
     1261 acaacaattg tcacagatga attccgttgc ggatccgcca gtgcagagac ctgactgcca
     1321 tttgtgatat atgccaccac tgttggcagg ggtgaggaag gggtcagcta catgtgaggc
     1381 aggttctcac agccatcctg ctgttgcttt caaatacttc agagctgtcc cattcacttc
     1441 ttttgctgtt ggtagtgcag cgcagctggt ctcccccaag aacactgatt tcaaatggtg
     1501 ctagacaatc actatttaaa tctaaaccac catatgaaac cagcttcctg aagaagcttt
     1561 atgatctatt tttttcttca taatgctctc ttacaataaa cccaagacaa cctagaaagg
     1621 aaaagttgaa acctagctgt gagttactca gtggtctaaa cagagctttg gcaaatttca
     1681 tatattcata aactgatgtc actgaatttg ttattgatgg agatcttcag cctaaagctt
     1741 tttccccgta tccccccagg tgtctgcagg ctcaaagagc agcgagaagc gttcagagga
     1801 aagcgatccc gtgccacctt ccccgtgccc gggctgtccc cgcacgctgc cggctcgggg
     1861 atgcgggggg agcgccggac cggagcggag ccccgggcgg ctcgctgctg ccccctagcg
     1921 ggggagggac gtaattacat ccctgggggc tttggggggg ggctgtcccc gtgcactcag
     1981 cctaaagctt tttccccgta tccccccagg tgtctgcagg ctcaaagagc agcgagaagc
     2041 gttcagagga aagcgatccc gtgccacctt ccccgtgccc gggctgtccc cgcacgctgc
     2101 cggctcgggg atgcgggggg agcgccggac cggagcggag ccccgggcgg ctcgctgctg
     2161 ccccctagcg ggggagggac gtaattacat ccctgggggc tttggggggg ggctgtcccc
     2221 atttaaatca gctccagctt ttgttccctt tagtgagggt taatttcgag cttggcgtaa
     2281 tcatggtcat agctgtttcc tgtgtgaaat tgttatccgc tcacaattcc acacaacata
     2341 cgagccggaa gcataaagtg taaagcctgg ggtgcctaat gagtgagcta actcacatta
     2401 attgcgttgc gctcactgcc cgctttccag tcgggaaacc tgtcgtgcca gctgcattaa
     2461 tgaatcggcc aacgcgcggg gagaggcggt ttgcgtattg ggcgctcttc cgcttcctcg
     2521 ctcactgact cgctgcgctc ggtcgttcgg ctgcggcgag cggtatcagc tcactcaaag
     2581 gcggtaatac ggttatccac agaatcaggg gataacgcag gaaagaacat gtgagcaaaa
     2641 ggccagcaaa aggccaggaa ccgtaaaaag gccgcgttgc tggcgttttt ccataggctc
     2701 cgcccccctg acgagcatca caaaaatcga cgctcaagtc agaggtggcg aaacccgaca
     2761 ggactataaa gataccaggc gtttccccct ggaagctccc tcgtgcgctc tcctgttccg
     2821 accctgccgc ttaccggata cctgtccgcc tttctccctt cgggaagcgt ggcgctttct
     2881 catagctcac gctgtaggta tctcagttcg gtgtaggtcg ttcgctccaa gctgggctgt
     2941 gtgcacgaac cccccgttca gcccgaccgc tgcgccttat ccggtaacta tcgtcttgag
     3001 tccaacccgg taagacacga cttatcgcca ctggcagcag ccactggtaa caggattagc
     3061 agagcgaggt atgtaggcgg tgctacagag ttcttgaagt ggtggcctaa ctacggctac
     3121 actagaagga cagtatttgg tatctgcgct ctgctgaagc cagttacctt cggaaaaaga
     3181 gttggtagct cttgatccgg caaacaaacc accgctggta gcggtggttt ttttgtttgc
     3241 aagcagcaga ttacgcgcag aaaaaaagga tctcaagaag atcctttgat cttttctacg
     3301 gggtctgacg ctcagtggaa cgaaaactca cgttaaggga ttttggtcat gagattatca
     3361 aaaaggatct tcacctagat ccttttaaat taaaaatgaa gttttaaatc aatctaaagt
     3421 atatatgagt aaacttggtc tgacagttac caatgcttaa tcagtgaggc acctatctca
     3481 gcgatctgtc tatttcgttc atccatagtt gcctgactcc ccgtcgtgta gataactacg
     3541 atacgggagg gcttaccatc tggccccagt gctgcaatga taccgcgaga cccacgctca
     3601 ccggctccag atttatcagc aataaaccag ccagccggaa gggccgagcg cagaagtggt
     3661 cctgcaactt tatccgcctc catccagtct attaattgtt gccgggaagc tagagtaagt
     3721 agttcgccag ttaatagttt gcgcaacgtt gttgccattg ctacaggcat cgtggtgtca
     3781 cgctcgtcgt ttggtatggc ttcattcagc tccggttccc aacgatcaag gcgagttaca
     3841 tgatccccca tgttgtgcaa aaaagcggtt agctccttcg gtcctccgat cgttgtcaga
     3901 agtaagttgg ccgcagtgtt atcactcatg gttatggcag cactgcataa ttctcttact
     3961 gtcatgccat ccgtaagatg cttttctgtg actggtgagt actcaaccaa gtcattctga
     4021 gaatagtgta tgcggcgacc gagttgctct tgcccggcgt caatacggga taataccgcg
     4081 ccacatagca gaactttaaa agtgctcatc attggaaaac gttcttcggg gcgaaaactc
     4141 tcaaggatct taccgctgtt gagatccagt tcgatgtaac ccactcgtgc acccaactga
     4201 tcttcagcat cttttacttt caccagcgtt tctgggtgag caaaaacagg aaggcaaaat
     4261 gccgcaaaaa agggaataag ggcgacacgg aaatgttgaa tactcatact cttccttttt
     4321 caatattatt gaagcattta tcagggttat tgtctcatga gcggatacat atttgaatgt
     4381 atttagaaaa ataaacaaat aggggttccg cgcacatttc cccgaaaagt gc
//
