>Addgene plasmid #72777 | pAWSV-24 | addgene partial sequence | sequence record 137848 | SV40pA-R 5'-GAAATTTGTGATGCTATTGC-3'
TAACAACAACAATTGTCACAGATGAATTCCGTTGCGGATCCGCCAGTGCAGAGACCTGACTGCCATTTGT
GATATATGCCACCACTGTTGGCAGGGGTGAGGAAGGGGTCAGCTACATGTGAGGCAGGTTCTCACAGCCA
TCCTGCTGTTGCTTTCAAATACTTCAGAGCTGTCCCATTCACTTCTTTTGCTGTTGGTAGTGCAGCGCAG
CTGGTCTCCCCCAAGAACACTGATTTCAAATGGTGCTAGACAATCACTATTTAAATCTAAACCACCATAT
GAAACCAGCTTCCTGAAGAAGCTTTATGATCTATTTTTTTCTTCATAATGCTCTCTTACAATAAACCCAA
GACAACCTAGAAAGGAAAAGTTGAAACCTAGCTGTGAGTTACTCAGTGGTCTAAACAGAGCTTTGGCAAA
TTTCATATATTCATAAACTGATGTCACTGAATTTGTTATTGATGGAGATCTTCAGCCTAAAGCTTTTTCC
CCGTATCCCCCCAGGTGTCTGCAGGCTCAAAGAGCAGCGAGAAGCGTTCAGAGGAAAGCGATCCCGTGCC
ACCTTCCCCGTGCCCGGGCTGTCCCCGCACGCTGCCGGCTCGGGGATGCGGGGGGAGCGCCGGACCGGAG
CGGAGCCCCGGGCGGCTCGCTGCTGCCCCCTAGCGGGGGAGGGACGTAATTACATCCCTGGGGGCTTTGG
GGGGGGGCTGTCCCCGTGCACTCAGCCTAAAGCTTTTTCCCCGTATCCCCCCAGGTGTCTGCAGGCTCAA
AGAGCAGCGAGAAGCGTTCAGAGGAAAGCGATCCCGTGCCACCTTCCCCGTGCCCGGGCTGTCCCCGCAC
GCTGCCGGCTCGGGGATGCGGGGG
