>Addgene plasmid #72777 | pAWSV-24 | addgene partial sequence | sequence record 137850 | M13-Rev 5'-CAGGAAACAGCTATGACC-3'
AAAGCTGGAGCTGATTTAAATGGGGACAGCCCCCCCCCAAAGCCCCCAGGGATGTAATTACGTCCCTCCC
CCGCTAGGGGGCAGCAGCGAGCCGCCCGGGGCTCCGCTCCGGTCCGGCGCTCCCCCCGCATCCCCGAGCC
GGCAGCGTGCGGGGACAGCCCGGGCACGGGGAAGGTGGCACGGGATCGCTTTCCTCTGAACGCTTCTCGC
TGCTCTTTGAGCCTGCAGACACCTGGGGGGATACGGGGAAAAAGCTTTAGGCTGAGTGCACGGGGACAGC
CCCCCCCCAAAGCCCCCAGGGATGTAATTACGTCCCTCCCCCGCTAGGGGGCAGCAGCGAGCCGCCCGGG
GCTCCGCTCCGGTCCGGCGCTCCCCCCGCATCCCCGAGCCGGCAGCGTGCGGGGACAGCCCGGGCACGGG
GAAGGTGGCACGGGATCGCTTTCCTCTGAACGCTTCTCGCTGCTCTTTGAGCCTGCAGACACCTGGGGGG
ATACGGGGAAAAAGCTTTAGGCTGAAGATCTCCATCAATAACAAATTCAGTGACATCAGTTTATGAATAT
ATGAAATTTGCCAAAGCTCTGTTTAGACCACTGAGTAACTCACAGCTAGGTTTCAACTTTTCCTTTCTAG
GTTGTCTTGGGTTTATTGTAAGAGAGCATTATGAAGAAAAAAATAGATCATAAAGCTTCTTCAGGAAGCT
GGTTTCATATGGTGGTTTA
